Addgene plasmid #227343: pPtef1-aclB
Purpose: Overexpression of the aclB gene in Aspergillus oryzae
Depositing lab: Jun-ichi Maruyama. Depositing organization: The University of Tokyo.
Backbone
  Vector backbone: pUC19
  Vector type: Synthetic Biology
Growth in bacteria
  Bacterial resistance: Ampicillin, 100 μg/mL
  Growth temperature: 37°C
  Growth strain: DH5alpha
  Copy number: High Copy
Gene/Insert
  Gene/Insert name: Expression cassettes of AoaclB (AO090023000206)
  Species: Aspergillus oryzae
  Cloning method: Ligation Independent Cloning
Terms and licenses: Academic/Nonprofit Terms; Industry Terms: Not Available to Industry
How to cite: pPtef1-aclB was a gift from Jun-ichi Maruyama (Addgene plasmid # 227343 ; http://n2t.net/addgene:227343 ; RRID:Addgene_227343)
