[The description below was written by a language model from this plasmid's Addgene catalogue record and pLannotate feature annotations shown in this document.]
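Description:
pPtef1-aclB is a pUC19-based plasmid of about 6.2 kb, built to overexpress the aclB gene (AoaclB, AO090023000206) in the filamentous fungus Aspergillus oryzae. In E. coli it is propagated as a high-copy plasmid through the ColE1/pUC-type origin and selected with ampicillin via the β-lactamase gene and its native promoter. The usual pUC19 remnants are also annotated: the lac promoter, operator and CAP binding site, a lacZα fragment, and short fragments of lacI, bom and rop. None of these contributes to fungal expression.

The payload lies between two fragments of the pUC18/19 multiple cloning site, where the expression cassette was inserted by ligation-independent cloning, interrupting lacZα. Within this region, automated annotation detects two adjacent segments with similarity to the Schizosaccharomyces pombe ATP-citrate lyase subunit ACL1. That enzyme generates cytosolic acetyl-CoA, which is used mainly for fatty acid and sterol biosynthesis. These hits are consistent with the A. oryzae aclB coding sequence, and the short gap between them may reflect an intron or a divergent stretch, though the record does not say.

The plasmid name implies that aclB is driven by the tef1 (translation elongation factor 1) promoter, a type of strong constitutive promoter. However, neither this promoter nor any terminator is annotated in the feature table, and more than 1 kb of insert upstream of the ACL-like segments, along with a further stretch outside the cloning-site fragments, carries no annotation. The record also identifies no fungal selection marker, replication element or integration locus, so it does not state how the cassette is introduced into and maintained in A. oryzae. Beyond aclB overexpression in this fungus, the record gives no further experimental purpose.
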