Features (pLannotate 1.2.2; 14 found; start..end, strand, type, name):
    137..236     +  misc_feature   bom (fragment): basis of mobility region from pBR322
    242..399     -  CDS            lacZα (fragment): LacZα fragment of β-galactosidase; lacZ fragment
   1657..1673    +  misc_feature   MCS (fragment): pUC18/19 multiple cloning site
   3031..3423    +  CDS            ACL1_SCHPO (fragment): Experimental evidence at protein level: Swiss-Prot protein existence level 1. Catalyzes the formation of cytosolic acetyl-CoA, which is mainly used for the biosynthesis of fatty acids and sterols. From Schizosaccharomyces pombe (strain 972 / ATCC 24843) (Fission yeast).
   3474..3947    +  CDS            ACL1_SCHPO (fragment): Experimental evidence at protein level: Swiss-Prot protein existence level 1. Catalyzes the formation of cytosolic acetyl-CoA, which is mainly used for the biosynthesis of fatty acids and sterols. From Schizosaccharomyces pombe (strain 972 / ATCC 24843) (Fission yeast).
   3943..3981    +  misc_feature   MCS (fragment): pUC18/19 multiple cloning site
   4018..4034    -  protein_bind   lac operator: The lac repressor binds to the lac operator to inhibit transcription in E. coli. This inhibition can be relieved by adding lactose or isopropyl-β-D-thiogalactopyranoside (IPTG). lac repressor encoded by lacI
   4042..4072    -  promoter       lac promoter: promoter for the E. coli lac operon
   4087..4108    -  protein_bind   CAP binding site: CAP binding activates transcription in the presence of cAMP. E. coli catabolite activator protein
   4121..4213    -  CDS            lacI (fragment): lac repressor; lacI; The lac repressor binds to the lac operator to inhibit transcription in E. coli. This inhibition can be relieved by adding lactose or isopropyl-β-D-thiogalactopyranoside (IPTG).
   4396..4984    -  rep_origin     ori: high-copy-number ColE1/pMB1/pBR322/pUC origin of replication
   5155..6015    -  CDS            AmpR: β-lactamase; bla; confers resistance to ampicillin, carbenicillin, and related antibiotics
   6016..6120    -  promoter       AmpR promoter: bla
   6215..35      +  CDS            rop (fragment) (across the origin): Rop protein, which maintains plasmids at low copy number; rop
>Addgene plasmid #227343 | pPtef1-aclB | addgene full sequence | sequence record 458566 | Addgene NGS Result
TCGCGCGTTTCGGTGATGACGGTGAAAACCTCTGACACATGCAGCTCCCGGAGACGGTCACAGCTTGTCT
GTAAGCGGATGCCGGGAGCAGACAAGCCCGTCAGGGCGCGTCAGCGGGTGTTGGCGGGTGTCGGGGCTGG
CTTAACTATGCGGCATCAGAGCAGATTGTACTGAGAGTGCACCATATGCGGTGTGAAATACCGCACAGAT
GCGTAAGGAGAAAATACCGCATCAGGCGCCATTCGCCATTCAGGCTGCGCAACTGTTGGGAAGGGCGATC
GGTGCGGGCCTCTTCGCTATTACGCCAGCTGGCGAAAGGGGGATGTGCTGCAAGGCGATTAAGTTGGGTA
ACGCCAGGGTTTTCCCAGTCACGACGTTGTAAAACGACGGCCAGTGAATTCGAGCTCGGTACCCAGTCGG
TGAGCATCGTCATGTGCGCCCGTTAGCAGCAGGCAGGAATCGAAATATTTTCTTAGGCGGCATCTTTACG
TAGTAGGATGCAGGCGATGGATGAGGTGTACTCCGGTTTACTGTGTACTTTGTATACTACTAGTGGGAAG
GTACATTGGCATCCCTGGGCCAACAAGAAAAAAAAAATATCAGACCGTTCATCGACCCCACCTTTAGTCC
CGACCAGATCATCTTACAGAAATAGTGCCTTGGGCCTTAACTTTCCGGAGTCGAGACTTGCTTGAAGATG
GCCCGATTATCCTGCTCATTACCCTTTTTGACCGTAGTCAGTATTGTATATACGGTGTACTTCAGATCAC
TCTTGGGGTCAGTATTATGAATACCGTGTACTTCGGGTCACCACTGGAGTCAGTCCAGTTTATACGGTGT
ACTTCAGATCACCGCCCAGGCAGGAAAAAAACAAGACTTGAGTTTGTTGAGCAACATTATCAACCCCCCC
AAAAATAATACACTGCAGATTAGCTTGTCGCATACTCCGCACTCCATCAGCAGTACTGTGTACGCCGTCA
CACCAGCCCTAGCTAGCTCTTTCATTCCACCACCGTAGCTTTTCCTCTAAATGGTTCCTGTGGCTTTCCC
GAGTCCCGGTTAGCTAGACTAGATTTTCCAATAAGAAATTCTCATCGGGAGGTTATTATTAGGACCTTTT
CAAGTCCCGAAATCCGAACATAGCCTCAGGCCAGACTACTATTTTCCCAACTGGTCCCGCATTGCGCCCC
CCGCCGTTTTCTCAAGACCGTATAGTACCGGCCCATACCGCCCACCCATACGATTACCTGTCTGATACAT
ACCAACCATACGCCATACATACTTCAGACTCCGGGCTTCTGTACTTCACCTCAAAAATTATTATTAGCAG
CTCCATAATTTCTTTACTCCGTACCAACCCCCAATCTTAACCCGATATCGTTCCCCTCTGTTGTTATTTT
TTTTTCTTCTCCCATTCCGTCTTAACTCATCGATTAATCCACTTCATTCCCCCTCCAATTCCAATTTCTC
CATCCTCCTTCCTTGGTTATCGTCCTTATCCTCCTCTCCCATCTATCTTCTCCTTCCCTCCCAGGTCGCT
ATTACTTGTTGCGACTTACTCCTCTATATCATTTAACTCACCTGCATACCCACCTAATAATACCTTCTTG
TTTCCTTTGATTGTTTTACGTTTGGAGCTCTGTTGACAGGTATGCTCTGCAGGCATGCAAGCTGTAATCG
CCCGTTTGGGTTTGGGGGAACACCTTCATCCATAGTAAGCTTGTGCGTTGTTCCCAAACACGGGACCTGC
TAGCCATAAGGAATTTTTAGATAGGGATTATTATGATTTTTGTTCTACGTATTCTATTAGATTTTTTGTT
TAAATTTTGTTTTTTTGTTTTTTTGTTTTTTTTGTTCCTTGTCTATATGAAAAAAATTTTCATCTACATA
CTACGTAGATTGTCACCGCTCAGGAGGGGCAACAACAGATCTTACCTAAGTACACTAGTAAGGTCCGAGA
CAGTAAGGGATTGATCTAAATGAGGGGCACACAGCAGCGATCATATGTGAAAGAAAAACTAGAAAGGCAA
AAAAAGAAAAGAAAAAGAGAAGAAAATTTTTCCTAGGTATCCGTAGTCTGTCAACATTGCCTCTTTGCCT
CCTAACAGCATATGTACGGAGTATCTGTACGTACTCTAGATAGCGAGAGTAAAAAAAAAAAAGATTTTCA
CTGTGGACCAGACAGGCGCCACTCGGCCGGGCCACAGCTGCTTGGGTGTTGACCGGGAGCGGACCAATTA
AGGACTCGAACGACCGCGGGGTTCAAATGCAAACAAGTACAACACGCAGCAAACGAAGCAGCCCACCACT
GCGTTGATGCCCAGTTTGACTGTCCGAAATCCACCGGAAAGGTGGAAACATACTATGTAACAATCAGAGG
GAAGAAAAAATTTTTATCGACGAGGCAGGATAGTGACTGATGGTGGGGTCATGGTCGGGTCTCCGAGCGA
AAGAGAACCAAGGAAACAAGATCAACGAGGTTGGTGTACCCAAAAGGCCGCAGCAACAAGAGTCATCGCC
CAAAAGTCAACAGTCTGGAAGAGACTCCGCCGTGCAGATTCTGCGTCGGTCCCGCACATGCGTGGTGGGG
GCATTACCCCTCCATGTCCAATGATAAGGGCGGCGGTCGAGGGCTTAAGCCCGCCCACTAATTCGCCTTC
TCGCTTGCCCCTCCATATAAGGATTCCCCCTCCTTCCCCTCCCACAACTTTTTTCCTTCTTTCTCTCTTC
GTCCGCATCAGTACGTATATCTTTCCCCCATACCTCCTTTCCTACTCTTCTTCCATTCATTCAACTCTTC
TCCTTACTGACATCTGTTTTGCTCAGTACCTCTACGCGATCAGCCGTAGTATCTGAGCAAGCTTCTCTAC
AGAATCTTTCTAGTATCTTACAAAGAACTACAAAGTTCGCACCACCTTCAAAATGTCTTCTACCGCTCCT
CTTGTCAACACCGCCAATGGCGGCTCTGCCAATGACAACATCACCCGCTTCGCACCCCCCAGCCGTGTGC
TCTCTCCTCTCAACCATGCCCTCTTCCACAACAAGACCAGATGTTTCGTATAGTGAGTACTTCCTGTCTT
CTGGAGGTCAACGTCATATATTGACCGTTGTAATAGTGGTATGCAGCCCAAGGCCGTGCAGGGCATGCTC
GACTTCGATTTCATCTGCAAGCGCAGCACACCCTCAGTCGCCGGTATCATCTACACTTTCGGTGGTCAAT
TCGTGAGCAAGATGTACTGGGGTACTAGCGAGACTTTGCTCCCTGTCTACCAGGACGTTTCCAAGGCCAT
GGCCAAGCACCCCGATGTTGACACTGTTGTCAACTTCGCCTCCTCCCGTTCCGTGTACAGCTCTACCATG
GAGTTGATGAACTGCCCTCAGATTAAGTCCATTGCCATCATTGCCGAGGGTGTCCCAGAAAGAGTAGGTC
CTTGATCTCTGCCAAGCTAGACTTCGACTGACAGTGGTAATAGCGCGCTCGTGAGATTCTCGTCACTGCT
AAGGAGAAGGGCATCACCATTATTGGACCCGCTACCGTTGGAGGTATCAAGCCTGGTGCTTTCAAGATTG
GTAACACTGGTGGTATGATGGACAACATTGTGGCTTCCAAGCTCTACCGTAAGGGCTCTGTCGGCTACGT
CTCCAAGTCCGGTGGTATGTCCAATGAATTGAACAACATTGTCTCTCAGAATACCGATGGTGTCTACGAG
GGTGTTGCCATTGGTGGTGATCGTTACCCTGGTACCACTTTCATCGACCATTTGCTGCGTTACCAGAACG
AGCCGGAGTGCAAGATCCTTGTGTTGCTCGGCGAAGTCGGTGGTGTTGAGGAGTACCGTGTCATCGAGGC
CGTCAAGAACGGCACCATCACCAAGCCCATTGTTGCCTGGGCTATTGGTACTTGCGCCAGCATGTTCAAG
ACGGAGGTCCAGTTCGGTCACGCGGGGATCCTCTAGAGTCGACCTGCAGGCATGCAAGCTTGGCGTAATC
ATGGTCATAGCTGTTTCCTGTGTGAAATTGTTATCCGCTCACAATTCCACACAACATACGAGCCGGAAGC
ATAAAGTGTAAAGCCTGGGGTGCCTAATGAGTGAGCTAACTCACATTAATTGCGTTGCGCTCACTGCCCG
CTTTCCAGTCGGGAAACCTGTCGTGCCAGCTGCATTAATGAATCGGCCAACGCGCGGGGAGAGGCGGTTT
GCGTATTGGGCGCTCTTCCGCTTCCTCGCTCACTGACTCGCTGCGCTCGGTCGTTCGGCTGCGGCGAGCG
GTATCAGCTCACTCAAAGGCGGTAATACGGTTATCCACAGAATCAGGGGATAACGCAGGAAAGAACATGT
GAGCAAAAGGCCAGCAAAAGGCCAGGAACCGTAAAAAGGCCGCGTTGCTGGCGTTTTTCCATAGGCTCCG
CCCCCCTGACGAGCATCACAAAAATCGACGCTCAAGTCAGAGGTGGCGAAACCCGACAGGACTATAAAGA
TACCAGGCGTTTCCCCCTGGAAGCTCCCTCGTGCGCTCTCCTGTTCCGACCCTGCCGCTTACCGGATACC
TGTCCGCCTTTCTCCCTTCGGGAAGCGTGGCGCTTTCTCATAGCTCACGCTGTAGGTATCTCAGTTCGGT
GTAGGTCGTTCGCTCCAAGCTGGGCTGTGTGCACGAACCCCCCGTTCAGCCCGACCGCTGCGCCTTATCC
GGTAACTATCGTCTTGAGTCCAACCCGGTAAGACACGACTTATCGCCACTGGCAGCAGCCACTGGTAACA
GGATTAGCAGAGCGAGGTATGTAGGCGGTGCTACAGAGTTCTTGAAGTGGTGGCCTAACTACGGCTACAC
TAGAAGAACAGTATTTGGTATCTGCGCTCTGCTGAAGCCAGTTACCTTCGGAAAAAGAGTTGGTAGCTCT
TGATCCGGCAAACAAACCACCGCTGGTAGCGGTGGTTTTTTTGTTTGCAAGCAGCAGATTACGCGCAGAA
AAAAAGGATCTCAAGAAGATCCTTTGATCTTTTCTACGGGGTCTGACGCTCAGTGGAACGAAAACTCACG
TTAAGGGATTTTGGTCATGAGATTATCAAAAAGGATCTTCACCTAGATCCTTTTAAATTAAAAATGAAGT
TTTAAATCAATCTAAAGTATATATGAGTAAACTTGGTCTGACAGTTACCAATGCTTAATCAGTGAGGCAC
CTATCTCAGCGATCTGTCTATTTCGTTCATCCATAGTTGCCTGACTCCCCGTCGTGTAGATAACTACGAT
ACGGGAGGGCTTACCATCTGGCCCCAGTGCTGCAATGATACCGCGAGACCCACGCTCACCGGCTCCAGAT
TTATCAGCAATAAACCAGCCAGCCGGAAGGGCCGAGCGCAGAAGTGGTCCTGCAACTTTATCCGCCTCCA
TCCAGTCTATTAATTGTTGCCGGGAAGCTAGAGTAAGTAGTTCGCCAGTTAATAGTTTGCGCAACGTTGT
TGCCATTGCTACAGGCATCGTGGTGTCACGCTCGTCGTTTGGTATGGCTTCATTCAGCTCCGGTTCCCAA
CGATCAAGGCGAGTTACATGATCCCCCATGTTGTGCAAAAAAGCGGTTAGCTCCTTCGGTCCTCCGATCG
TTGTCAGAAGTAAGTTGGCCGCAGTGTTATCACTCATGGTTATGGCAGCACTGCATAATTCTCTTACTGT
CATGCCATCCGTAAGATGCTTTTCTGTGACTGGTGAGTACTCAACCAAGTCATTCTGAGAATAGTGTATG
CGGCGACCGAGTTGCTCTTGCCCGGCGTCAATACGGGATAATACCGCGCCACATAGCAGAACTTTAAAAG
TGCTCATCATTGGAAAACGTTCTTCGGGGCGAAAACTCTCAAGGATCTTACCGCTGTTGAGATCCAGTTC
GATGTAACCCACTCGTGCACCCAACTGATCTTCAGCATCTTTTACTTTCACCAGCGTTTCTGGGTGAGCA
AAAACAGGAAGGCAAAATGCCGCAAAAAAGGGAATAAGGGCGACACGGAAATGTTGAATACTCATACTCT
TCCTTTTTCAATATTATTGAAGCATTTATCAGGGTTATTGTCTCATGAGCGGATACATATTTGAATGTAT
TTAGAAAAATAAACAAATAGGGGTTCCGCGCACATTTCCCCGAAAAGTGCCACCTGACGTCTAAGAAACC
ATTATTATCATGACATTAACCTATAAAAATAGGCGTATCACGAGGCCCTTTCGTC
